Addgene plasmid #98706: pcDNA3 Glt1b
Purpose: mammalian expression of Glt1b
Depositing lab: Paul Rosenberg. Depositing organization: Boston Children's Hospital. Publication: Expression of a variant form of the glutamate transporter GLT1 in neuronal cultures and in neurons and astrocytes in the rat brain. Chen W, Aoki C, Mahadomrongkul V, Gruber CE, Wang GJ, Blitzblau R, Irwin N, Rosenberg PA. J Neurosci. 2002 Mar 15;22(6):2142-52. 22/6/2142 PubMed 11896154.
Backbone
  Vector backbone: pcDNA3
  Backbone manufacturer: Invitrogen
  Vector type: Mammalian Expression
  Selectable markers: Neomycin (select with G418)
Growth in bacteria
  Bacterial resistance: Ampicillin, 100 μg/mL
  Growth temperature: 37°C
  Growth strain: DH5alpha
  Copy number: High Copy
Gene/Insert
  Gene/Insert name: Glt1b
  Species: R. norvegicus (rat)
  Mutation: I348V and N365Y (please see depositor comments section below)
  GenBank ID: AF451299
  Entrez Gene: Slc1a2 (a.k.a. Eaat2, Glt, Glt-1)
  Promoter: CMV
  Cloning method: Restriction Enzyme; 5′ cloning site EcoRI (unknown if destroyed); 3′ cloning site XbaI (unknown if destroyed)
  Sequencing primers: 5′ CMV-F
Terms and licenses: Academic/Nonprofit Terms; Industry Terms: Not Available to Industry
Depositor comments: Please note that mutations I348V and N365Y in Glt1b (reference AF451299) were found during Addgene's quality control. The depositor noted that these mutations do NOT affect plasmid function.
How to cite: pcDNA3 Glt1b was a gift from Paul Rosenberg (Addgene plasmid # 98706 ; http://n2t.net/addgene:98706 ; RRID:Addgene_98706)
