[The description below was written by a language model from this plasmid's Addgene catalogue record and pLannotate feature annotations shown in this document.]
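Description:
pcDNA3 Glt1b is a mammalian expression plasmid built on the Invitrogen pcDNA3 backbone and carrying the rat cDNA for Glt1b, a variant form of the glutamate transporter GLT1 encoded by Slc1a2 (also called Eaat2). The full sequenced record is about 7.2 kb. In bacteria it is maintained as a high-copy plasmid through a ColE1/pUC-type origin and selected with ampicillin via the β-lactamase gene. An f1 origin is also present, which in principle allows single-stranded DNA production. For mammalian cells, an SV40 enhancer/early promoter drives a neomycin phosphotransferase gene terminated by an SV40 polyadenylation signal, so stable transfectants can be selected with G418.

The insert was cloned between EcoRI and XbaI sites and sits downstream of the human cytomegalovirus immediate-early enhancer and promoter, with the bovine growth hormone polyadenylation signal providing 3′ end processing. T7 and SP6 promoters flank the cloning region, as is usual for pcDNA3, and could support in vitro transcription of either strand. No epitope tag or reporter is annotated, so the transporter appears to be expressed in untagged form. The encoded protein is a sodium-dependent, high-affinity transporter that takes up L-glutamate and aspartate. Repository sequencing found two substitutions relative to the reference sequence, I348V and N365Y, which the depositor states do not affect plasmid function. A few short annotated fragments (ble, lacI, bom and an HIV-1 LTR-like match) are likely backbone remnants or software matches rather than functional parts. The stated purpose is mammalian expression of Glt1b; the associated publication concerns expression of this variant in neuronal cultures and in neurons and astrocytes of the rat brain.
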