Features (pLannotate 1.2.2; 21 found; start..end, strand, type, name):
     22..813     +  CDS            neo: KKA2_KLEPN - Also known as kan, nptII. Experimental evidence at protein level: Swiss-Prot protein existence level 1. Resistance to kanamycin, neomycin, paromomycin, ribostamycin, butirosin and gentamicin B. From Klebsiella pneumoniae.
    837..995     +  CDS            ble (fragment): BLE_KLEPN - Experimental evidence at protein level: Swiss-Prot protein existence level 1. Binding protein with a strong affinity to the bleomycin family of antibiotics. Binds to CL990; an antimitotic-antibiotic compound. From Klebsiella pneumoniae.
    990..1111    +  polyA_signal   SV40 poly(A) signal: SV40 polyadenylation signal
   1184..1200    -  protein_bind   lac operator: The lac repressor binds to the lac operator to inhibit transcription in E. coli. This inhibition can be relieved by adding lactose or isopropyl-β-D-thiogalactopyranoside (IPTG). lac repressor encoded by lacI
   1208..1238    -  promoter       lac promoter: promoter for the E. coli lac operon
   1253..1274    -  protein_bind   CAP binding site: CAP binding activates transcription in the presence of cAMP. E. coli catabolite activator protein
   1287..1379    -  CDS            lacI (fragment): lac repressor; lacI; The lac repressor binds to the lac operator to inhibit transcription in E. coli. This inhibition can be relieved by adding lactose or isopropyl-β-D-thiogalactopyranoside (IPTG).
   1562..2150    -  rep_origin     ori: high-copy-number ColE1/pMB1/pBR322/pUC origin of replication
   2321..3181    -  CDS            AmpR: β-lactamase; bla; confers resistance to ampicillin, carbenicillin, and related antibiotics
   3182..3286    -  promoter       AmpR promoter: bla
   3345..3397    -  misc_feature   bom (fragment): basis of mobility region from pBR322
   3552..3931    +  enhancer       CMV enhancer: human cytomegalovirus immediate early enhancer
   3932..4135    +  promoter       CMV promoter: human cytomegalovirus (CMV) immediate early promoter
   4131..4164    +  LTR            5' LTR (truncated) (fragment): truncated 5' long terminal repeat (LTR) from HIV-1
   4180..4198    +  promoter       T7 promoter: promoter for bacteriophage T7 RNA polymerase
   4271..5923    +  CDS            Slc1a2: EAA2_RAT - Also known as Eaat2, Glt1. Experimental evidence at protein level: Swiss-Prot protein existence level 1. Sodium-dependent, high-affinity amino acid transporter that mediates the uptake of L-glutamate and also L-aspartate and D-aspartate (PubMed:1448170, PubMed:7913472). Functions as a symporter that transports one amino acid molecule together with two or three Na(+) ions and one proton, in parallel with the counter-transport of one K(+) ion (PubMed:1448170). Mediates Cl(-) flux that is not coupled to amino acid transport; this avoids the accumulation of negative charges due to aspar
   6112..6130    -  promoter       SP6 promoter: promoter for bacteriophage SP6 RNA polymerase
   6156..6380    +  polyA_signal   bGH poly(A) signal: bovine growth hormone polyadenylation signal
   6384..6405    +  promoter       SV40 promoter (fragment): SV40 enhancer and early promoter
   6426..6854    +  rep_origin     f1 ori (sequence partly withheld): f1 bacteriophage origin of replication; arrow indicates direction of (+) strand synthesis
   6868..7197    +  promoter       SV40 promoter: SV40 enhancer and early promoter
>Addgene plasmid #98706 | pcDNA3 Glt1b | addgene full sequence | sequence record 182530 | Addgene NGS Result
ACAGGATGAGGATCGTTTCGCATGATTGAACAAGATGGATTGCACGCAGGTTCTCCGGCCGCTTGGGTGG
AGAGGCTATTCGGCTATGACTGGGCACAACAGACAATCGGCTGCTCTGATGCCGCCGTGTTCCGGCTGTC
AGCGCAGGGGCGCCCGGTTCTTTTTGTCAAGACCGACCTGTCCGGTGCCCTGAATGAACTGCAGGACGAG
GCAGCGCGGCTATCGTGGCTGGCCACGACGGGCGTTCCTTGCGCAGCTGTGCTCGACGTTGTCACTGAAG
CGGGAAGGGACTGGCTGCTATTGGGCGAAGTGCCGGGGCAGGATCTCCTGTCATCTCACCTTGCTCCTGC
CGAGAAAGTATCCATCATGGCTGATGCAATGCGGCGGCTGCATACGCTTGATCCGGCTACCTGCCCATTC
GACCACCAAGCGAAACATCGCATCGAGCGAGCACGTACTCGGATGGAAGCCGGTCTTGTCGATCAGGATG
ATCTGGACGAAGAGCATCAGGGGCTCGCGCCAGCCGAACTGTTCGCCAGGCTCAAGGCGCGCATGCCCGA
CGGCGAGGATCTCGTCGTGACCCATGGCGATGCCTGCTTGCCGAATATCATGGTGGAAAATGGCCGCTTT
TCTGGATTCATCGACTGTGGCCGGCTGGGTGTGGCGGACCGCTATCAGGACATAGCGTTGGCTACCCGTG
ATATTGCTGAAGAGCTTGGCGGCGAATGGGCTGACCGCTTCCTCGTGCTTTACGGTATCGCCGCTCCCGA
TTCGCAGCGCATCGCCTTCTATCGCCTTCTTGACGAGTTCTTCTGAGCGGGACTCTGGGGTTCGAAATGA
CCGACCAAGCGACGCCCAACCTGCCATCACGAGATTTCGATTCCACCGCCGCCTTCTATGAAAGGTTGGG
CTTCGGAATCGTTTTCCGGGACGCCGGCTGGATGATCCTCCAGCGCGGGGATCTCATGCTGGAGTTCTTC
GCCCACCCCAACTTGTTTATTGCAGCTTATAATGGTTACAAATAAAGCAATAGCATCACAAATTTCACAA
ATAAAGCATTTTTTTCACTGCATTCTAGTTGTGGTTTGTCCAAACTCATCAATGTATCTTATCATGTCTG
TATACCGTCGACCTCTAGCTAGAGCTTGGCGTAATCATGGTCATAGCTGTTTCCTGTGTGAAATTGTTAT
CCGCTCACAATTCCACACAACATACGAGCCGGAAGCATAAAGTGTAAAGCCTGGGGTGCCTAATGAGTGA
GCTAACTCACATTAATTGCGTTGCGCTCACTGCCCGCTTTCCAGTCGGGAAACCTGTCGTGCCAGCTGCA
TTAATGAATCGGCCAACGCGCGGGGAGAGGCGGTTTGCGTATTGGGCGCTCTTCCGCTTCCTCGCTCACT
GACTCGCTGCGCTCGGTCGTTCGGCTGCGGCGAGCGGTATCAGCTCACTCAAAGGCGGTAATACGGTTAT
CCACAGAATCAGGGGATAACGCAGGAAAGAACATGTGAGCAAAAGGCCAGCAAAAGGCCAGGAACCGTAA
AAAGGCCGCGTTGCTGGCGTTTTTCCATAGGCTCCGCCCCCCTGACGAGCATCACAAAAATCGACGCTCA
AGTCAGAGGTGGCGAAACCCGACAGGACTATAAAGATACCAGGCGTTTCCCCCTGGAAGCTCCCTCGTGC
GCTCTCCTGTTCCGACCCTGCCGCTTACCGGATACCTGTCCGCCTTTCTCCCTTCGGGAAGCGTGGCGCT
TTCTCATAGCTCACGCTGTAGGTATCTCAGTTCGGTGTAGGTCGTTCGCTCCAAGCTGGGCTGTGTGCAC
GAACCCCCCGTTCAGCCCGACCGCTGCGCCTTATCCGGTAACTATCGTCTTGAGTCCAACCCGGTAAGAC
ACGACTTATCGCCACTGGCAGCAGCCACTGGTAACAGGATTAGCAGAGCGAGGTATGTAGGCGGTGCTAC
AGAGTTCTTGAAGTGGTGGCCTAACTACGGCTACACTAGAAGAACAGTATTTGGTATCTGCGCTCTGCTG
AAGCCAGTTACCTTCGGAAAAAGAGTTGGTAGCTCTTGATCCGGCAAACAAACCACCGCTGGTAGCGGTG
GTTTTTTTGTTTGCAAGCAGCAGATTACGCGCAGAAAAAAAGGATCTCAAGAAGATCCTTTGATCTTTTC
TACGGGGTCTGACGCTCAGTGGAACGAAAACTCACGTTAAGGGATTTTGGTCATGAGATTATCAAAAAGG
ATCTTCACCTAGATCCTTTTAAATTAAAAATGAAGTTTTAAATCAATCTAAAGTATATATGAGTAAACTT
GGTCTGACAGTTACCAATGCTTAATCAGTGAGGCACCTATCTCAGCGATCTGTCTATTTCGTTCATCCAT
AGTTGCCTGACTCCCCGTCGTGTAGATAACTACGATACGGGAGGGCTTACCATCTGGCCCCAGTGCTGCA
ATGATACCGCGAGACCCACGCTCACCGGCTCCAGATTTATCAGCAATAAACCAGCCAGCCGGAAGGGCCG
AGCGCAGAAGTGGTCCTGCAACTTTATCCGCCTCCATCCAGTCTATTAATTGTTGCCGGGAAGCTAGAGT
AAGTAGTTCGCCAGTTAATAGTTTGCGCAACGTTGTTGCCATTGCTACAGGCATCGTGGTGTCACGCTCG
TCGTTTGGTATGGCTTCATTCAGCTCCGGTTCCCAACGATCAAGGCGAGTTACATGATCCCCCATGTTGT
GCAAAAAAGCGGTTAGCTCCTTCGGTCCTCCGATCGTTGTCAGAAGTAAGTTGGCCGCAGTGTTATCACT
CATGGTTATGGCAGCACTGCATAATTCTCTTACTGTCATGCCATCCGTAAGATGCTTTTCTGTGACTGGT
GAGTACTCAACCAAGTCATTCTGAGAATAGTGTATGCGGCGACCGAGTTGCTCTTGCCCGGCGTCAATAC
GGGATAATACCGCGCCACATAGCAGAACTTTAAAAGTGCTCATCATTGGAAAACGTTCTTCGGGGCGAAA
ACTCTCAAGGATCTTACCGCTGTTGAGATCCAGTTCGATGTAACCCACTCGTGCACCCAACTGATCTTCA
GCATCTTTTACTTTCACCAGCGTTTCTGGGTGAGCAAAAACAGGAAGGCAAAATGCCGCAAAAAAGGGAA
TAAGGGCGACACGGAAATGTTGAATACTCATACTCTTCCTTTTTCAATATTATTGAAGCATTTATCAGGG
TTATTGTCTCATGAGCGGATACATATTTGAATGTATTTAGAAAAATAAACAAATAGGGGTTCCGCGCACA
TTTCCCCGAAAAGTGCCACCTGACGTCGACGGATCGGGAGATCTCCCGATCCCCTATGGTGCACTCTCAG
TACAATCTGCTCTGATGCCGCATAGTTAAGCCAGTATCTGCTCCCTGCTTGTGTGTTGGAGGTCGCTGAG
TAGTGCGCGAGCAAAATTTAAGCTACAACAAGGCAAGGCTTGACCGACAATTGCATGAAGAATCTGCTTA
GGGTTAGGCGTTTTGCGCTGCTTCGCGATGTACGGGCCAGATATACGCGTTGACATTGATTATTGACTAG
TTATTAATAGTAATCAATTACGGGGTCATTAGTTCATAGCCCATATATGGAGTTCCGCGTTACATAACTT
ACGGTAAATGGCCCGCCTGGCTGACCGCCCAACGACCCCCGCCCATTGACGTCAATAATGACGTATGTTC
CCATAGTAACGCCAATAGGGACTTTCCATTGACGTCAATGGGTGGAGTATTTACGGTAAACTGCCCACTT
GGCAGTACATCAAGTGTATCATATGCCAAGTACGCCCCCTATTGACGTCAATGACGGTAAATGGCCCGCC
TGGCATTATGCCCAGTACATGACCTTATGGGACTTTCCTACTTGGCAGTACATCTACGTATTAGTCATCG
CTATTACCATGGTGATGCGGTTTTGGCAGTACATCAATGGGCGTGGATAGCGGTTTGACTCACGGGGATT
TCCAAGTCTCCACCCCATTGACGTCAATGGGAGTTTGTTTTGGCACCAAAATCAACGGGACTTTCCAAAA
TGTCGTAACAACTCCGCCCCATTGACGCAAATGGGCGGTAGGCGTGTACGGTGGGAGGTCTATATAAGCA
GAGCTCTCTGGCTAACTAGAGAACCCACTGCTTACTGGCTTATCGAAATTAATACGACTCACTATAGGGA
GACCCAAGCTTGGTACCGAGCTCGGATCCACTAGTAACGGCCGCCAGTGTGCTGGAATTCGCCCTTCGCC
ATGGCATCAACCGAGGGTGCCAACAATATGCCCAAGCAGGTGGAAGTGCGCATGCACGACAGCCACCTCA
GCTCCGAGGAGCCAAAGCACCGAAACCTGGGCATGCGCATGTGCGACAAGCTGGGGAAGAACCTCCTGCT
CTCACTGACTGTGTTTGGTGTCATCCTGGGAGCAGTATGTGGCGGGCTGCTTCGCTTGGCGGCTCCCATC
CACCCTGATGTGGTCATGTTGATAGCCTTCCCGGGGGACATCCTCATGAGGATGCTGAAGATGCTCATCC
TCCCTCTCATCATTTCCAGTCTCATCACAGGGCTGTCAGGGCTGGATGCTAAAGCCAGCGGCCGCCTAGG
CACGAGAGCCATGGTATATTACATGTCCACGACCATCATTGCCGCTGTGCTGGGGGTCATCCTGGTGTTG
GCCATCCACCCTGGGAATCCCAAACTCAAGAAGCAGCTGGGGCCTGGGAAGAAGAACGACGAGGTGTCCA
GCCTGGATGCCTTCCTGGATCTCATTAGAAATCTCTTCCCGGAGAACCTGGTACAAGCCTGTTTCCAACA
GATTCAGACTGTGACAAAGAAAGTTCTGGTGGCACCTCCATCCGAGGAGGCCAATACAACCAAGGCAGTC
ATCTCCCTGTTGAATGAGACCATGAATGAGGCCCCTGAAGAAACTAAGATCGTTATCAAGAAGGGCCTGG
AGTTCAAGGACGGGATGAATGTCTTAGGTCTGATTGGATTCTTTATTGCTTTCGGCATTGCCATGGGGAA
GATGGGTGAGCAGGCCAAGCTGATGGTGGAGTTCTTCAACATTCTGAACGAGATTGTCATGAAGTTAGTG
ATCATGATCATGTGGTATTCCCCGCTGGGTATCGCCTGCTTGATCTGTGGGAAGATCATCGCCATCAAGG
ACTTAGAAGTGGTTGCTAGGCAGCTGGGGATGTACATGATCACAGTGATCGTGGGCCTCATCATTCATGG
GGGCATCTTTCTCCCCTTGATTTACTTTGTAGTGACCAGAAAAAACCCATTCTCCTTTTTTGCTGGCATT
TTCCAAGCCTGGATCACTGCCCTGGGAACCGCTTCCAGTGCTGGAACTTTGCCTGTCACCTTCCGTTGCT
TGGAAGATAATCTAGGGATTGACAAGCGTGTGACCAGATTCGTCCTCCCAGTCGGAGCAACCATTAACAT
GGATGGTACAGCCCTTTACGAAGCCGTGGCAGCCATCTTCATAGCCCAGATGAATGGGGTCATCCTGGAT
GGAGGTCAGATAGTGACTGTAAGCCTTACAGCAACTCTGGCGAGCATTGGTGCAGCCAGTATTCCCAGCG
CCGGGTTGGTCACCATGCTCCTCATTCTCACAGCTGTGGGCCTGCCGACAGAGGACATCAGTCTGCTGGT
GGCAGTGGACTGGCTGCTGGATAGAATGAGAACTTCGGTCAATGTAGTGGGCGATTCTTTTGGGGCTGGG
ATTGTCTATCACCTTTCCAAGTCCGAGCTGGACACCATTGACTCCCAACACCGAATGCACGAAGACATCG
AAATGACCAAGACGCAGTCCGTTTATGACGACACGAAGAACCACAGGGAAAGCAACTCTAATCAGTGTGT
CTATGCCGCACACAACTCTGTCGTAATAGATGAGTGCAAGGTACCTTTCCCATTCCTGGATATCGAGACC
TGCATATGAATAGTGCATGCTGGACTCTTACAAAAAAGCACCATCCCCTGCATCCATTCTTACCATTCTT
TGTAAGGAATCATGTCACCCAAGCTAAGGGCGAATTCTGCAGATATCCATCACACTGGCGGCCGCTCGAG
CATGCATCTAGAGGGCCCTATTCTATAGTGTCACCTAAATGCTAGAGCTCGCTGATCAGCCTCGACTGTG
CCTTCTAGTTGCCAGCCATCTGTTGTTTGCCCCTCCCCCGTGCCTTCCTTGACCCTGGAAGGTGCCACTC
CCACTGTCCTTTCCTAATAAAATGAGGAAATTGCATCGCATTGTCTGAGTAGGTGTCATTCTATTCTGGG
GGGTGGGGTGGGGCAGGACAGCAAGGGGGAGGATTGGGAAGACAATAGCAGGCATGCTGGGGATGCGGTG
GGCTCTATGGCTTCTGAGGCGGAAAGAACCAGCTGGGGCTCTAGGGGGTATCCCC
[124 nt withheld, positions 6426-6549]
C
[91 nt withheld, positions 6551-6641]
A
[49 nt withheld, positions 6643-6691]
CCTTTGACGTTGGAGTCCACGTTCTTT
[37 nt withheld, positions 6719-6755]
ACCCTATCTCGGTCTATTCTTTTGATTTATAAGGGATTTTGCCGATTTCGGCCTATTGGTTAAAAAATGA
GCTGATTTAACAAAAATTTAACGCGAATTAATTCTGTGGAATGTGTGTCAGTTAGGGTGTGGAAAGTCCC
CAGGCTCCCCAGCAGGCAGAAGTATGCAAAGCATGCATCTCAATTAGTCAGCAACCAGGTGTGGAAAGTC
CCCAGGCTCCCCAGCAGGCAGAAGTATGCAAAGCATGCATCTCAATTAGTCAGCAACCATAGTCCCGCCC
CTAACTCCGCCCATCCCGCCCCTAACTCCGCCCAGTTCCGCCCATTCTCCGCCCCATGGCTGACTAATTT
TTTTTATTTATGCAGAGGCCGAGGCCGCCTCTGCCTCTGAGCTATTCCAGAAGTAGTGAGGAGGCTTTTT
TGGAGGCCTAGGCTTTTGCAAAAAGCTCCCGGGAGCTTGTATATCCATTTTCGGATCTGATCAAGAG
